>Addgene plasmid #166442 | Pet22b-mCherry-TEAD4-IDR | addgene full sequence | sequence record 329746 | Addgene NGS Result
TGGCGAATGGG
[124 nt withheld, positions 12-135]
C
[91 nt withheld, positions 137-227]
A
[49 nt withheld, positions 229-277]
CCTTTGACGTTGGAGTCCACGTTCTTT
[37 nt withheld, positions 305-341]
ACCCTATCTCGGTCTATTCTTTTGATTTATAAGGGATTTTGCCGATTTCGGCCTATTGGTTAAAAAATGA
GCTGATTTAACAAAAATTTAACGCGAATTTTAACAAAATATTAACGCTTACAATTTAGGTGGCACTTTTC
GGGGAAATGTGCGCGGAACCCCTATTTGTTTATTTTTCTAAATACATTCAAATATGTATCCGCTCATGAG
ACAATAACCCTGATAAATGCTTCAATAATATTGAAAAAGGAAGAGTATGAGTATTCAACATTTCCGTGTC
GCCCTTATTCCCTTTTTTGCGGCATTTTGCCTTCCTGTTTTTGCTCACCCAGAAACGCTGGTGAAAGTAA
AAGATGCTGAAGATCAGTTGGGTGCACGAGTGGGTTACATCGAACTGGATCTCAACAGCGGTAAGATCCT
TGAGAGTTTTCGCCCCGAAGAACGTTTTCCAATGATGAGCACTTTTAAAGTTCTGCTATGTGGCGCGGTA
TTATCCCGTATTGACGCCGGGCAAGAGCAACTCGGTCGCCGCATACACTATTCTCAGAATGACTTGGTTG
AGTACTCACCAGTCACAGAAAAGCATCTTACGGATGGCATGACAGTAAGAGAATTATGCAGTGCTGCCAT
AACCATGAGTGATAACACTGCGGCCAACTTACTTCTGACAACGATCGGAGGACCGAAGGAGCTAACCGCT
TTTTTGCACAACATGGGGGATCATGTAACTCGCCTTGATCGTTGGGAACCGGAGCTGAATGAAGCCATAC
CAAACGACGAGCGTGACACCACGATGCCTGCAGCAATGGCAACAACGTTGCGCAAACTATTAACTGGCGA
ACTACTTACTCTAGCTTCCCGGCAACAATTAATAGACTGGATGGAGGCGGATAAAGTTGCAGGACCACTT
CTGCGCTCGGCCCTTCCGGCTGGCTGGTTTATTGCTGATAAATCTGGAGCCGGTGAGCGTGGGTCTCGCG
GTATCATTGCAGCACTGGGGCCAGATGGTAAGCCCTCCCGTATCGTAGTTATCTACACGACGGGGAGTCA
GGCAACTATGGATGAACGAAATAGACAGATCGCTGAGATAGGTGCCTCACTGATTAAGCATTGGTAACTG
TCAGACCAAGTTTACTCATATATACTTTAGATTGATTTAAAACTTCATTTTTAATTTAAAAGGATCTAGG
TGAAGATCCTTTTTGATAATCTCATGACCAAAATCCCTTAACGTGAGTTTTCGTTCCACTGAGCGTCAGA
CCCCGTAGAAAAGATCAAAGGATCTTCTTGAGATCCTTTTTTTCTGCGCGTAATCTGCTGCTTGCAAACA
AAAAAACCACCGCTACCAGCGGTGGTTTGTTTGCCGGATCAAGAGCTACCAACTCTTTTTCCGAAGGTAA
CTGGCTTCAGCAGAGCGCAGATACCAAATACTGTCCTTCTAGTGTAGCCGTAGTTAGGCCACCACTTCAA
GAACTCTGTAGCACCGCCTACATACCTCGCTCTGCTAATCCTGTTACCAGTGGCTGCTGCCAGTGGCGAT
AAGTCGTGTCTTACCGGGTTGGACTCAAGACGATAGTTACCGGATAAGGCGCAGCGGTCGGGCTGAACGG
GGGGTTCGTGCACACAGCCCAGCTTGGAGCGAACGACCTACACCGAACTGAGATACCTACAGCGTGAGCT
ATGAGAAAGCGCCACGCTTCCCGAAGGGAGAAAGGCGGACAGGTATCCGGTAAGCGGCAGGGTCGGAACA
GGAGAGCGCACGAGGGAGCTTCCAGGGGGAAACGCCTGGTATCTTTATAGTCCTGTCGGGTTTCGCCACC
TCTGACTTGAGCGTCGATTTTTGTGATGCTCGTCAGGGGGGCGGAGCCTATGGAAAAACGCCAGCAACGC
GGCCTTTTTACGGTTCCTGGCCTTTTGCTGGCCTTTTGCTCACATGTTCTTTCCTGCGTTATCCCCTGAT
TCTGTGGATAACCGTATTACCGCCTTTGAGTGAGCTGATACCGCTCGCCGCAGCCGAACGACCGAGCGCA
GCGAGTCAGTGAGCGAGGAAGCGGAAGAGCGCCTGATGCGGTATTTTCTCCTTACGCATCTGTGCGGTAT
TTCACACCGCAATGGTGCACTCTCAGTACAATCTGCTCTGATGCCGCATAGTTAAGCCAGTATACACTCC
GCTATCGCTACGTGACTGGGTCATGGCTGCGCCCCGACACCCGCCAACACCCGCTGACGCGCCCTGACGG
GCTTGTCTGCTCCCGGCATCCGCTTACAGACAAGCTGTGACCGTCTCCGGGAGCTGCATGTGTCAGAGGT
TTTCACCGTCATCACCGAAACGCGCGAGGCAGCTGCGGTAAAGCTCATCAGCGTGGTCGTGAAGCGATTC
ACAGATGTCTGCCTGTTCATCCGCGTCCAGCTCGTTGAGTTTCTCCAGAAGCGTTAATGTCTGGCTTCTG
ATAAAGCGGGCCATGTTAAGGGCGGTTTTTTCCTGTTTGGTCACTGATGCCTCCGTGTAAGGGGGATTTC
TGTTCATGGGGGTAATGATACCGATGAAACGAGAGAGGATGCTCACGATACGGGTTACTGATGATGAACA
TGCCCGGTTACTGGAACGTTGTGAGGGTAAACAACTGGCGGTATGGATGCGGCGGGACCAGAGAAAAATC
ACTCAGGGTCAATGCCAGCGCTTCGTTAATACAGATGTAGGTGTTCCACAGGGTAGCCAGCAGCATCCTG
CGATGCAGATCCGGAACATAATGGTGCAGGGCGCTGACTTCCGCGTTTCCAGACTTTACGAAACACGGAA
ACCGAAGACCATTCATGTTGTTGCTCAGGTCGCAGACGTTTTGCAGCAGCAGTCGCTTCACGTTCGCTCG
CGTATCGGTGATTCATTCTGCTAACCAGTAAGGCAACCCCGCCAGCCTAGCCGGGTCCTCAACGACAGGA
GCACGATCATGCGCACCCGTGGGGCCGCCATGCCGGCGATAATGGCCTGCTTCTCGCCGAAACGTTTGGT
GGCGGGACCAGTGACGAAGGCTTGAGCGAGGGCGTGCAAGATTCCGAATACCGCAAGCGACAGGCCGATC
ATCGTCGCGCTCCAGCGAAAGCGGTCCTCGCCGAAAATGACCCAGAGCGCTGCCGGCACCTGTCCTACGA
GTTGCATGATAAAGAAGACAGTCATAAGTGCGGCGACGATAGTCATGCCCCGCGCCCACCGGAAGGAGCT
GACTGGGTTGAAGGCTCTCAAGGGCATCGGTCGAGATCCCGGTGCCTAATGAGTGAGCTAACTTACATTA
ATTGCGTTGCGCTCACTGCCCGCTTTCCAGTCGGGAAACCTGTCGTGCCAGCTGCATTAATGAATCGGCC
AACGCGCGGGGAGAGGCGGTTTGCGTATTGGGCGCCAGGGTGGTTTTTCTTTTCACCAGTGAGACGGGCA
ACAGCTGATTGCCCTTCACCGCCTGGCCCTGAGAGAGTTGCAGCAAGCGGTCCACGCTGGTTTGCCCCAG
CAGGCGAAAATCCTGTTTGATGGTGGTTAACGGCGGGATATAACATGAGCTGTCTTCGGTATCGTCGTAT
CCCACTACCGAGATATCCGCACCAACGCGCAGCCCGGACTCGGTAATGGCGCGCATTGCGCCCAGCGCCA
TCTGATCGTTGGCAACCAGCATCGCAGTGGGAACGATGCCCTCATTCAGCATTTGCATGGTTTGTTGAAA
ACCGGACATGGCACTCCAGTCGCCTTCCCGTTCCGCTATCGGCTGAATTTGATTGCGAGTGAGATATTTA
TGCCAGCCAGCCAGACGCAGACGCGCCGAGACAGAACTTAATGGGCCCGCTAACAGCGCGATTTGCTGGT
GACCCAATGCGACCAGATGCTCCACGCCCAGTCGCGTACCGTCTTCATGGGAGAAAATAATACTGTTGAT
GGGTGTCTGGTCAGAGACATCAAGAAATAACGCCGGAACATTAGTGCAGGCAGCTTCCACAGCAATGGCA
TCCTGGTCATCCAGCGGATAGTTAATGATCAGCCCACTGACGCGTTGCGCGAGAAGATTGTGCACCGCCG
CTTTACAGGCTTCGACGCCGCTTCGTTCTACCATCGACACCACCACGCTGGCACCCAGTTGATCGGCGCG
AGATTTAATCGCCGCGACAATTTGCGACGGCGCGTGCAGGGCCAGACTGGAGGTGGCAACGCCAATCAGC
AACGACTGTTTGCCCGCCAGTTGTTGTGCCACGCGGTTGGGAATGTAATTCAGCTCCGCCATCGCCGCTT
CCACTTTTTCCCGCGTTTTCGCAGAAACGTGGCTGGCCTGGTTCACCACGCGGGAAACGGTCTGATAAGA
GACACCGGCATACTCTGCGACATCGTATAACGTTACTGGTTTCACATTCACCACCCTGAATTGACTCTCT
TCCGGGCGCTATCATGCCATACCGCGAAAGGTTTTGCGCCATTCGATGGTGTCCGGGATCTCGACGCTCT
CCCTTATGCGACTCCTGCATTAGGAAGCAGCCCAGTAGTAGGTTGAGGCCGTTGAGCACCGCCGCCGCAA
GGAATGGTGCATGCAAGGAGATGGCGCCCAACAGTCCCCCGGCCACGGGGCCTGCCACCATACCCACGCC
GAAACAAGCGCTCATGAGCCCGAAGTGGCGAGCCCGATCTTCCCCATCGGTGATGTCGGCGATATAGGCG
CCAGCAACCGCACCTGTGGCGCCGGTGATGCCGGCCACGATGCGTCCGGCGTAGAGGATCGAGATCTCGA
TCCCGCGAAATTAATACGACTCACTATAGGGGAATTGTGAGCGGATAACAATTCCCCTCTAGAAATAATT
TTGTTTAACTTTAAGAAGGAGATATACAATGCATCATCATCATCATCACATGGTGAGCAAGGGCGAGGAG
GATAACATGGCCATCATCAAGGAGTTCATGCGCTTCAAGGTGCACATGGAGGGCTCCGTGAACGGCCACG
AGTTCGAGATCGAGGGCGAGGGCGAGGGCCGCCCCTACGAGGGCACCCAGACCGCCAAGCTGAAGGTGAC
CAAGGGTGGCCCCCTGCCCTTCGCCTGGGACATCCTGTCCCCTCAGTTCATGTACGGCTCCAAGGCCTAC
GTGAAGCACCCCGCCGACATCCCCGACTACTTGAAGCTGTCCTTCCCCGAGGGCTTCAAGTGGGAGCGCG
TGATGAACTTCGAGGACGGCGGCGTGGTGACCGTGACCCAGGACTCCTCCCTGCAGGACGGCGAGTTCAT
CTACAAGGTGAAGCTGCGCGGCACCAACTTCCCCTCCGACGGCCCCGTAATGCAGAAGAAGACCATGGGC
TGGGAGGCCTCCTCCGAGCGGATGTACCCCGAGGACGGCGCCCTGAAGGGCGAGATCAAGCAGAGGCTGA
AGCTGAAGGACGGCGGCCACTACGACGCTGAGGTCAAGACCACCTACAAGGCCAAGAAGCCCGTGCAGCT
GCCCGGCGCCTACAACGTCAACATCAAGTTGGACATCACCTCCCACAACGAGGACTACACCATCGTGGAA
CAGTACGAACGCGCCGAGGGCCGCCACTCCACCGGCGGCATGGACGAGCTGTACAAGGGTGCGCCGGGCA
GCGCAGGCAGCGCTGCGGGTGGCAGCGGCACAGGGAAGACCCGCACCAGGAAGCAGGTCTCCAGCCACAT
CCAGGTGCTGGCTCGTCGCAAAGCTCGCGAGATCCAGGCCAAGCTAAAGGACCAGGCAGCTAAGGACAAG
GCCCTGCAGAGCATGGCTGCCATGTCGTCTGCACAGATCATCTCCGCCACGGCCTTCCACAGTAGCATGG
CCCTCGCCCGGGGCCCCGGCCGCCCAGCAGTCTCAGGGTTTTGGCAAGGAGCTTTGCCAGGCCAAGCCGG
AACGTCCCATGATGTGAAGCCTTTCTCTCAGCAAACCTATGCTGTCCAGCCTCCGCTGCCTCTGCCAGGG
TTTGAGTCTCCTGCAGGGCCCGCCCCATCGCCCTCTGCGCCCCCGGCACCCCCATGGCAGGGCCGCAGCG
TGGCCAGCTCCAAGCTCTGGATGTTGTAGCGAATTCGAGCTCCGTCGACAAGCTTGCGGCCGCACTCGAG
CACCACCACCACCACCACTGAGATCCGGCTGCTAACAAAGCCCGAAAGGAAGCTGAGTTGGCTGCTGCCA
CCGCTGAGCAATAACTAGCATAACCCCTTGGGGCCTCTAAACGGGTCTTGAGGGGTTTTTTGCTGAAAGG
AGGAACTATATCCGGAT
Features (pLannotate 1.2.2; 21 found; start..end, strand, type, name):
     12..440     +  rep_origin     f1 ori (sequence partly withheld): f1 bacteriophage origin of replication; arrow indicates direction of (+) strand synthesis
    493..597     +  promoter       AmpR promoter: bla
    598..1458    +  CDS            AmpR: β-lactamase; bla; confers resistance to ampicillin, carbenicillin, and related antibiotics
   1629..2217    +  rep_origin     ori: high-copy-number ColE1/pMB1/pBR322/pUC origin of replication
   2403..2542    -  misc_feature   bom: basis of mobility region from pBR322
   2644..2835    -  CDS            rop: Rop protein, which maintains plasmids at low copy number; rop
   2852..3232    +  CDS            YPB1_ECOLX: Protein predicted: Swiss-Prot protein existence level 4. From Escherichia coli.
   3304..3595    -  CDS            TcR (fragment): tetracycline efflux protein; tet; confers resistance to tetracycline
   3610..3631    -  protein_bind   CAP binding site: CAP binding activates transcription in the presence of cAMP. E. coli catabolite activator protein
   3644..4726    -  CDS            lacI: lac repressor; lacI; The lac repressor binds to the lac operator to inhibit transcription in E. coli. This inhibition can be relieved by adding lactose or isopropyl-β-D-thiogalactopyranoside (IPTG).
   4727..4804    -  promoter       lacI promoter: lacI
   4812..5091    -  CDS            TcR (fragment): tetracycline efflux protein; tet; confers resistance to tetracycline
   5113..5131    +  promoter       T7 promoter: promoter for bacteriophage T7 RNA polymerase
   5132..5156    +  protein_bind   lac operator: The lac repressor binds to the lac operator to inhibit transcription in E. coli. This inhibition can be relieved by adding lactose or isopropyl-β-D-thiogalactopyranoside (IPTG). lac repressor encoded by lacI
   5171..5193    +  RBS            RBS: efficient ribosome binding site from bacteriophage T7 gene 10 (Olins and Rangwala, 1989)
   5201..5219    +  CDS            capTEV™ (fragment): composite tag for in vivo biotinylation, TEV protease cleavage, and 6xHis tagging
   5221..5928    +  CDS            mCherry: mCherry is a basic (constitutively fluorescent) red fluorescent protein published in 2004, derived from Discosoma sp.. It is reported to be a very rapidly-maturing monomer with low acid sensitivity.
   5971..6387    +  CDS            TEAD4 (fragment): TEAD4_HUMAN - Also known as RTEF1, TCF13L1, TEF3. Experimental evidence at protein level: Swiss-Prot protein existence level 1. Transcription factor which plays a key role in the Hippo signaling pathway, a pathway involved in organ size control and tumor suppression by restricting proliferation and promoting apoptosis. The core of this pathway is composed of a kinase cascade wherein MST1/MST2, in complex with its regulatory protein SAV1, phosphorylates and activates LATS1/2 in complex with its regulatory protein MOB1, which in turn phosphorylates and inactivates YAP1 oncoprotein and WWTR1/TAZ.
   6432..6449    +  CDS            9xHis (fragment): 9xHis affinity tag
   6459..6508    +  CDS            SET1 (fragment): solubility-enhancement tag derived from T7 phage gene 10B
   6516..6563    +  terminator     T7 terminator: transcription terminator for bacteriophage T7 RNA polymerase
