[The description below was written by a language model from this plasmid's Addgene catalogue record and pLannotate feature annotations shown in this document.]
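Description:
Pet22b-mCherry-TEAD4-IDR is a bacterial expression plasmid of about 6.6 kb, built on the pET-22b backbone by Gibson cloning, for producing a His-tagged fusion of the red fluorescent protein mCherry to an intrinsically disordered region (IDR) of human TEAD4. TEAD4 is a transcription factor acting in the Hippo signalling pathway. The plasmid replicates in E. coli from a pBR322-type ColE1 origin. The backbone also carries the rop gene and bom site, consistent with the low copy number recorded in the catalogue. Selection is by ampicillin through the β-lactamase gene, and an f1 phage origin is also present. Short tetracycline-resistance fragments and a predicted E. coli open reading frame in the annotation look like pBR322-derived backbone remnants rather than functional parts.

The expression cassette uses a T7 promoter followed by a lac operator and the T7 gene 10 ribosome binding site, and it ends at the T7 terminator. A plasmid-borne lacI gene supplies repressor, so transcription is held off until induction with IPTG in a host that provides T7 RNA polymerase. The coding region runs from mCherry into a roughly 420 bp TEAD4 fragment, which is followed by a short histidine tag matching the 6xHis tag named in the record. A small feature just upstream of mCherry, matched to a fragment of a composite His/TEV tag, may be a second N-terminal histidine stretch, but the record does not confirm this. The pelB leader typical of pET-22b is not annotated.

The histidine tag allows metal-affinity purification of the recombinant protein. The associated publication concerns YAP phase separation, which suggests use of the fluorescent protein in in vitro condensate assays, though the record does not state this directly.
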