Addgene plasmid #166442: Pet22b-mCherry-TEAD4-IDR
Purpose: Bacterial expression of 6x His tagged mCherry-TEAD4 -IDR fusion protein
Depositing lab: Shuguo Sun. Depositing organization: Huazhong University of Science & Technology. Publication: Interferon-gamma induces tumor resistance to anti-PD-1 immunotherapy by promoting YAP phase separation. Yu M, Peng Z, Qin M, Liu Y, Wang J, Zhang C, Lin J, Dong T, Wang L, Li S, Yang Y, Xu S, Guo W, Zhang X, Shi M, Peng H, Luo X, Zhang H, Zhang L, Li Y, Yang XP, Sun S. Mol Cell. 2021 Feb 13. pii: S1097-2765(21)00010-1. doi: 10.1016/j.molcel.2021.01.010. PubMed 33606996.
Backbone
  Vector backbone: pet22b
  Vector type: Bacterial Expression
Growth in bacteria
  Bacterial resistance: Ampicillin, 100 μg/mL
  Growth temperature: 37°C
  Growth strain: DH5alpha
  Copy number: Low Copy
Gene/Insert
  Gene/Insert name: mCherry, TEAD4-IDR
  Species: H. sapiens (human)
  Entrez Gene: TEAD4 (a.k.a. EFTR-2, RTEF1, TCF13L1, TEF-3, TEF3, TEFR-1, hRTEF-1B)
  Cloning method: Gibson Cloning
Terms and licenses: Academic/Nonprofit Terms; Industry Terms: Not Available to Industry
How to cite: Pet22b-mCherry-TEAD4-IDR was a gift from Shuguo Sun (Addgene plasmid # 166442 ; http://n2t.net/addgene:166442 ; RRID:Addgene_166442)
